Addgene plasmid #232481: pHLsec hSOD1
Purpose: vector for transient transfection expressing human SOD1gene including flag-tag (DYKDDDDK) on the 3' end
Depositing lab: Lukas Trantirek. Depositing organization: CEITEC Masaryk University. Publication: Protein structure and interactions elucidated with in-cell NMR for different cell cycle phases and in 3D human tissue models. Rynes J, Istvankova E, Dzurov Krafcikova M, Luchinat E, Barbieri L, Banci L, Kamarytova K, Loja T, Fafilek B, Rico-Llanos G, Krejci P, Macurek L, Foldynova-Trantirkova S, Trantirek L. Commun Biol. 2025 Feb 7;8(1):194. doi: 10.1038/s42003-025-07607-w. PubMed 39920376.
Backbone
  Vector backbone: pHLsec
  Backbone size w/o insert (bp): 4500
  Total vector size (bp): 4980
  Vector type: Mammalian Expression
Growth in bacteria
  Bacterial resistance: Ampicillin, 100 μg/mL
  Growth temperature: 37°C
  Growth strain: DH5alpha
  Copy number: High Copy
Gene/Insert
  Gene/Insert name: Homo sapiens superoxide dismutase 1 (alt name: SOD1)
  Species: H. sapiens (human)
  Insert size (bp): 462
  GenBank ID: EF151142.1
  Entrez Gene: SOD1 (a.k.a. ALS, ALS1, HEL-S-44, IPOA, SOD, STAHP, hSod1, homodimer)
  Promoter: CAG
  Tag / fusion protein: DYKDDDDK (FLAG-tag) (C terminal on insert)
  Cloning method: Restriction Enzyme; 5′ cloning site EcoRI (not destroyed); 3′ cloning site XhoI (not destroyed)
  Sequencing primers: 5′ acagctcctgggcaacgtgctg; 3′ agccagggcattggccacaccagcca
Terms and licenses: Academic/Nonprofit Terms; Industry Terms: Not Available to Industry
How to cite: pHLsec hSOD1 was a gift from Lukas Trantirek (Addgene plasmid # 232481 ; http://n2t.net/addgene:232481 ; RRID:Addgene_232481)
