[The description below was written by a language model from this plasmid's Addgene catalogue record and pLannotate feature annotations shown in this document.]
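Description:
pHLsec hSOD1 is a mammalian expression plasmid of about 5 kb, built on the pHLsec backbone and intended for transient transfection of cultured cells. It is propagated in E. coli at high copy from a ColE1/pUC-type origin of replication and selected with ampicillin through the β-lactamase (AmpR) gene and its native promoter. Remnants of the lac promoter/operator region, a CAP binding site and a lacI fragment are also annotated in the bacterial portion. These appear to be backbone carry-over rather than functional parts of the expression unit.

The payload is the 462 bp human superoxide dismutase 1 (SOD1) coding sequence, cloned between EcoRI and XhoI sites, both of which are retained. A FLAG (DYKDDDDK) epitope is fused at the C terminus for antibody detection or affinity capture. Expression is driven by the CAG promoter, which appears in the feature table as its three parts: the CMV immediate-early enhancer, the chicken β-actin promoter and a chimeric β-actin/β-globin intron. Together these give strong constitutive transcription in many mammalian cell types. The transcript is terminated by a rabbit β-globin polyadenylation signal. The short "HBB" fragments annotated on either side of the insert most likely reflect β-globin-derived sequence flanking the intron and the poly(A) region, not additional coding fusions. No secretion signal is annotated in the feature table, despite the backbone's name.

The associated publication concerns in-cell NMR of proteins across cell cycle phases and in 3D human tissue models. This suggests the plasmid is used to overexpress SOD1 in human cells for intracellular structural and interaction studies.
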