Features (pLannotate 1.2.2; 15 found; start..end, strand, type, name):
      5..384     +  enhancer       CMV enhancer: human cytomegalovirus immediate early enhancer
    386..661     +  promoter       chicken β-actin promoter: No description available
    662..1678    +  intron         chimeric intron: chimera between introns from chicken β-actin and rabbit β-globin
   1676..1753    +  CDS            HBB (fragment): HBB_LEPEU - Experimental evidence at protein level: Swiss-Prot protein existence level 1. Involved in oxygen transport from the lung to the various peripheral tissues. From Lepus europaeus (European hare).
   1754..2215    +  CDS            SOD1: SODC_HUMAN - Experimental evidence at protein level: Swiss-Prot protein existence level 1. Destroys radicals which are normally produced within the cells and which are toxic to biological systems. From Homo sapiens (Human).
   2219..2239    +  CDS            FLAG (fragment): FLAG® epitope tag, followed by an enterokinase cleavage site
   2265..2339    +  CDS            HBB (fragment): HBB_PONPY - Experimental evidence at transcript level: Swiss-Prot protein existence level 2. Involved in oxygen transport from the lung to the various peripheral tissues. From Pongo pygmaeus (Bornean orangutan).
   2410..2465    +  polyA_signal   β-globin poly(A) signal: rabbit β-globin polyadenylation signal (Gil and Proudfoot, 1987)
   2850..2866    -  protein_bind   lac operator: The lac repressor binds to the lac operator to inhibit transcription in E. coli. This inhibition can be relieved by adding lactose or isopropyl-β-D-thiogalactopyranoside (IPTG). lac repressor encoded by lacI
   2874..2904    -  promoter       lac promoter: promoter for the E. coli lac operon
   2919..2940    -  protein_bind   CAP binding site: CAP binding activates transcription in the presence of cAMP. E. coli catabolite activator protein
   2956..3057    -  CDS            lacI (fragment): LACI_ECOLI - Experimental evidence at protein level: Swiss-Prot protein existence level 1. Repressor of the lactose operon. Binds allolactose as an inducer. From Escherichia coli (strain K12).
   3240..3828    -  rep_origin     ori: high-copy-number ColE1/pMB1/pBR322/pUC origin of replication
   3999..4859    -  CDS            AmpR: β-lactamase; bla; confers resistance to ampicillin, carbenicillin, and related antibiotics
   4860..4964    -  promoter       AmpR promoter: bla
>Addgene plasmid #232481 | pHLsec hSOD1 | addgene full sequence | sequence record 471683 | Addgene NGS Result
GGTCGACATTGATTATTGACTAGTTATTAATAGTAATCAATTACGGGGTCATTAGTTCATAGCCCATATA
TGGAGTTCCGCGTTACATAACTTACGGTAAATGGCCCGCCTGGCTGACCGCCCAACGACCCCCGCCCATT
GACGTCAATAATGACGTATGTTCCCATAGTAACGCCAATAGGGACTTTCCATTGACGTCAATGGGTGGAG
TATTTACGGTAAACTGCCCACTTGGCAGTACATCAAGTGTATCATATGCCAAGTACGCCCCCTATTGACG
TCAATGACGGTAAATGGCCCGCCTGGCATTATGCCCAGTACATGACCTTATGGGACTTTCCTACTTGGCA
GTACATCTACGTATTAGTCATCGCTATTACCATGGTCGAGGTGAGCCCCACGTTCTGCTTCACTCTCCCC
ATCTCCCCCCCCTCCCCACCCCCAATTTTGTATTTATTTATTTTTTAATTATTTTGTGCAGCGATGGGGG
CGGGGGGGGGGGGGGGGCGCGCCRGGGGGGGGGGGGGGGGGSGRGGGGSGGGGSGGGGCGAGGCGGAGAG
GTGCGGCGGCAGCCAATCAGAGCGGCGCGCTCCGAAAGTTTCCTTTTATGGCGAGGCGGCGGCGGCGGCG
GCCCTATAAAAAGCGAAGCGCGCGGCGGGCGGGAGTCGCTGCGCGCTGCCTTCGCCCCGTGCCCCGCTCC
GCCGCCGCCTCGCGCCGCCCGCCCCGGCTCTGACTGACCGCGTTACTCCCACAGGTGAGCGGGCGGGACG
GCCCTTCTCCTCCGGGCTGTAATTAGCGCTTGGTTTAATGACGGCTTGTTTCTTTTCTGTGGCTGCGTGA
AAGCCTTGAGGGGCTCCGGGAGGGCCCTTTGTGCGGGGGGAGCGGCTCGGGGGGTGCGTGCGTGTGTGTG
TGCGTGGGGAGCGCCGCGTGCGGCTCCGCGCTGCCCGGCGGCTGTGAGCGCTGCGGGCGCGGCGCGGGGC
TTTGTGCGCTCCGCAGTGTGCGCGAGGGGAGCGCGGCCGGGGGCGGTGCCCCGCGGTGCGGGGGGGGCTG
CGAGGGGAACAAAGGCTGCGTGCGGGGTGTGTGCGTGGGGGGGTGAGCAGGGGGTGTGGGCGCGTCGGTC
GGGCTGCAACCCCCCCTGCACCCCCCTCCCCGAGTTGCTGAGCACGGCCCGGCTTCGGGTGCGGGGCTCC
GTACGGGGCGTGGCGCGGGGCTCGCCGTGCCGGGCGGGGGGTGGCGGCAGGTGGGGGTGCCGGGCGGGGC
GGGGCCGCCYCGGGCCGGGGRGGGCTCGGGGGAGGGGCGCGGCGGCCCCCGGAGCGCCGGCGGCTGTCGA
GGCGCGGCGAGCCGCAGCCATTGCCTTTTATGGTAATCGTGCGAGAGGGCGCAGGGACTTCCTTTGTCCC
AAATCTGTGCGGAGCCGAAATCTGGGAGGCGCCGCCGCACCCCCTCTAGCGGGCGCGGGGCGAAGCGGTG
CGGCGCCGGCAGGAAGGAAATGGGCGGGGAGGGCCTTCGTGCGTCGCCGCGCCGCCGTCCCCTTCTCCCT
CTCCAGCCTCGGGGCTGTCCGCGGGGGGACGGCTGCCTTCGGGGGGGACGGGGCAGGGCGGGGTTCGGCT
TCTGGCGTGTGACCGGCGGCTCTAGAGCCTCTGCTAACCATGTTCATGCCTTCTTCTTTTTCCTACAGCT
CCTGGGCAACGTGCTGGTTATTGTGCTGTCTCATCATTTTGGCAAAGAATTGCGGCCGTCTCAGGCCGAA
TTCATGGCGACGAAGGCCGTGTGCGTGCTGAAGGGCGACGGCCCAGTGCAGGGCATCATCAATTTCGAGC
AGAAGGAAAGTAATGGACCAGTGAAGGTGTGGGGAAGCATTAAAGGACTGACTGAAGGCCTGCATGGATT
CCATGTTCATGAGTTTGGAGATAATACAGCAGGCTGTACCAGTGCAGGTCCTCACTTTAATCCTCTATCC
AGAAAACACGGTGGGCCAAAGGATGAAGAGAGGCATGTTGGAGACTTGGGCAATGTGACTGCTGACAAAG
ATGGTGTGGCCGATGTGTCTATTGAAGATTCTGTGATCTCACTCTCAGGAGACCATTGCATCATTGGCCG
CACACTGGTGGTCCATGAAAAAGCAGATGACTTGGGCAAAGGTGGAAATGAAGAAAGTACAAAGACAGGA
AACGCTGGAAGTCGTTTGGCTTGTGGTGTAATTGGGATCGCCCAAGACTACAAGGACGACGACGACAAGT
GACTCGAGACTAGTATCGCGATAATTCACTCCTCAGGTGCAGGCTGCCTATCAGAAGGTGGTGGCTGGTG
TGGCCAATGCCCTGGCTCACAAATACCACTGAGATCTTTTTCCCTCTGCCAAAAATTATGGGGACATCAT
GAAGCCCCTTGAGCATCTGACTTCTGGCTAATAAAGGAAATTTATTTTCATTGCAATAGTGTGTTGGAAT
TTTTTGTGTCTCTCACTCGGAAGGACATATGGGAGGGCAAATCATTTAAAACATCAGAATGAGTATTTGG
TTTAGAGTTTGGCAACATATGCCCATATGCTGGCTGCCATGAACAAAGGTTGGCTATAAAGAGGTCATCA
GTATATGAAACAGCCCCCTGCTGTCCATTCCTTATTCCATAGAAAAGCCTTGACTTGAGGTTAGATTTTT
TTTATATTTTGTTTTGTGTTATTTTTTTCTTTAACATCCCTAAAATTTTCCTTACATGTTTTACTAGCCA
GATTTTTCCTCCTCTCCTGACTACTCCCAGTCATAGCTGTCCCTCTTCTCTTATGGAGATCCCTCGACCT
GCAGCCCAAGCTTGGCGTAATCATGGTCATAGCTGTTTCCTGTGTGAAATTGTTATCCGCTCACAATTCC
ACACAACATACGAGCCGGAAGCATAAAGTGTAAAGCCTGGGGTGCCTAATGAGTGAGCTAACTCACATTA
ATTGCGTTGCGCTCACTGCCCGCTTTCCAGTCGGGAAACCTGTCGTGCCAGCGGATCGATCCGCTGCATT
AATGAATCGGCCAACGCGCGGGGAGAGGCGGTTTGCGTATTGGGCGCTCTTCCGCTTCCTCGCTCACTGA
CTCGCTGCGCTCGGTCGTTCGGCTGCGGCGAGCGGTATCAGCTCACTCAAAGGCGGTAATACGGTTATCC
ACAGAATCAGGGGATAACGCAGGAAAGAACATGTGAGCAAAAGGCCAGCAAAAGGCCAGGAACCGTAAAA
AGGCCGCGTTGCTGGCGTTTTTCCATAGGCTCCGCCCCCCTGACGAGCATCACAAAAATCGACGCTCAAG
TCAGAGGTGGCGAAACCCGACAGGACTATAAAGATACCAGGCGTTTCCCCCTGGAAGCTCCCTCGTGCGC
TCTCCTGTTCCGACCCTGCCGCTTACCGGATACCTGTCCGCCTTTCTCCCTTCGGGAAGCGTGGCGCTTT
CTCATAGCTCACGCTGTAGGTATCTCAGTTCGGTGTAGGTCGTTCGCTCCAAGCTGGGCTGTGTGCACGA
ACCCCCCGTTCAGCCCGACCGCTGCGCCTTATCCGGTAACTATCGTCTTGAGTCCAACCCGGTAAGACAC
GACTTATCGCCACTGGCAGCAGCCACTGGTAACAGGATTAGCAGAGCGAGGTATGTAGGCGGTGCTACAG
AGTTCTTGAAGTGGTGGCCTAACTACGGCTACACTAGAAGAACAGTATTTGGTATCTGCGCTCTGCTGAA
GCCAGTTACCTTCGGAAAAAGAGTTGGTAGCTCTTGATCCGGCAAACAAACCACCGCTGGTAGCGGTGGT
TTTTTTGTTTGCAAGCAGCAGATTACGCGCAGAAAAAAAGGATCTCAAGAAGATCCTTTGATCTTTTCTA
CGGGGTCTGACGCTCAGTGGAACGAAAACTCACGTTAAGGGATTTTGGTCATGAGATTATCAAAAAGGAT
CTTCACCTAGATCCTTTTAAATTAAAAATGAAGTTTTAAATCAATCTAAAGTATATATGAGTAAACTTGG
TCTGACAGTTACCAATGCTTAATCAGTGAGGCACCTATCTCAGCGATCTGTCTATTTCGTTCATCCATAG
TTGCCTGACTCCCCGTCGTGTAGATAACTACGATACGGGAGGGCTTACCATCTGGCCCCAGTGCTGCAAT
GATACCGCGAGACCCACGCTCACCGGCTCCAGATTTATCAGCAATAAACCAGCCAGCCGGAAGGGCCGAG
CGCAGAAGTGGTCCTGCAACTTTATCCGCCTCCATCCAGTCTATTAATTGTTGCCGGGAAGCTAGAGTAA
GTAGTTCGCCAGTTAATAGTTTGCGCAACGTTGTTGCCATTGCTACAGGCATCGTGGTGTCACGCTCGTC
GTTTGGTATGGCTTCATTCAGCTCCGGTTCCCAACGATCAAGGCGAGTTACATGATCCCCCATGTTGTGC
AAAAAAGCGGTTAGCTCCTTCGGTCCTCCGATCGTTGTCAGAAGTAAGTTGGCCGCAGTGTTATCACTCA
TGGTTATGGCAGCACTGCATAATTCTCTTACTGTCATGCCATCCGTAAGATGCTTTTCTGTGACTGGTGA
GTACTCAACCAAGTCATTCTGAGAATAGTGTATGCGGCGACCGAGTTGCTCTTGCCCGGCGTCAATACGG
GATAATACCGCGCCACATAGCAGAACTTTAAAAGTGCTCATCATTGGAAAACGTTCTTCGGGGCGAAAAC
TCTCAAGGATCTTACCGCTGTTGAGATCCAGTTCGATGTAACCCACTCGTGCACCCAACTGATCTTCAGC
ATCTTTTACTTTCACCAGCGTTTCTGGGTGAGCAAAAACAGGAAGGCAAAATGCCGCAAAAAAGGGAATA
AGGGCGACACGGAAATGTTGAATACTCATACTCTTCCTTTTTCAATATTATTGAAGCATTTATCAGGGTT
ATTGTCTCATGAGCGGATACATATTTGAATGTATTTAGAAAAATAAACAAATAGGGGTTCCGCGCACATT
TCCCCGAAAAGTGCCACCTG
